Addgene plasmid #91604: pPN175
Purpose: Express sgRNA targeting human DYRK1A
Depositing lab: Lindy Barrett. Depositing organization: Broad Institute. Publication: A Scaled Framework for CRISPR Editing of Human Pluripotent Stem Cells to Study Psychiatric Disease. Hazelbaker DZ, Beccard A, Bara AM, Dabkowski N, Messana A, Mazzucato P, Lam D, Manning D, Eggan K, Barrett LE. Stem Cell Reports. 2017 Oct 10;9(4):1315-1327. doi: 10.1016/j.stemcr.2017.09.006. PubMed 29020615.
Backbone
  Vector backbone: pUC19-U6 promoter
  Vector type: CRISPR
Growth in bacteria
  Bacterial resistance: Ampicillin, 100 μg/mL
  Growth temperature: 37°C
  Growth strain: DH5alpha
  Copy number: High Copy
Gene/Insert
  Gene/Insert name: DYRK1A (alt name: NM_001396.3)
  gRNA/shRNA sequence: GCCAAACATAAGTGACCAAC
  Species: H. sapiens (human)
  Insert size (bp): 21
  Entrez Gene: DYRK1A (a.k.a. DYRK, DYRK1, HP86, MNB, MNBH, MRD7)
  Promoter: U6
  Cloning method: Restriction Enzyme; 5′ cloning site BbsI (destroyed during cloning); 3′ cloning site BbsI (destroyed during cloning)
  Sequencing primers: 5′ M13F (-21)
Terms and licenses: Academic/Nonprofit Terms; Industry Terms: Not Available to Industry
How to cite: pPN175 was a gift from Lindy Barrett (Addgene plasmid # 91604 ; http://n2t.net/addgene:91604 ; RRID:Addgene_91604)
