[The description below was written by a language model from this plasmid's Addgene catalogue record and pLannotate feature annotations shown in this document.]
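Description:
pPN175 is a small (about 3.0 kb) CRISPR guide RNA expression plasmid built on a pUC19 backbone carrying a human U6 promoter. It is propagated in E. coli as a high-copy plasmid through the ColE1/pUC-type origin of replication and is selected with ampicillin via the β-lactamase (AmpR) gene and its native promoter. The remaining annotated features are pUC19 remnants with no functional role in the guide cassette: the lac promoter, operator and CAP binding site, partial lacZα and multiple cloning site sequences, and short fragments matching lacI, rop and bom.

The payload is a single-guide RNA cassette directed against human DYRK1A. The RNA polymerase III U6 promoter drives transcription of a roughly 20-nucleotide spacer, which sits in the gap between the promoter and the Streptococcus pyogenes Cas9 guide RNA scaffold in the feature table. The spacer was inserted by restriction cloning between two BbsI sites, both of which were destroyed in the process. The resulting transcript is a chimeric sgRNA that directs SpCas9 to its target site in DYRK1A.

The plasmid encodes no Cas9, no mammalian selection marker and no reporter, so the nuclease must be supplied separately, for example from a co-delivered plasmid. According to the record, the construct comes from work establishing a scaled CRISPR editing framework in human pluripotent stem cells for studying genes implicated in psychiatric disease, and its stated purpose is simply to express the sgRNA targeting human DYRK1A.
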