Features (pLannotate 1.2.2; 13 found; start..end, strand, type, name):
      1..241     +  promoter       U6 promoter: RNA polymerase III promoter for human U6 snRNA
    271..346     +  misc_RNA       gRNA scaffold: guide RNA scaffold for the Streptococcus pyogenes CRISPR/Cas9 system
    395..411     -  protein_bind   lac operator: The lac repressor binds to the lac operator to inhibit transcription in E. coli. This inhibition can be relieved by adding lactose or isopropyl-β-D-thiogalactopyranoside (IPTG). lac repressor encoded by lacI
    419..449     -  promoter       lac promoter: promoter for the E. coli lac operon
    464..485     -  protein_bind   CAP binding site: CAP binding activates transcription in the presence of cAMP. E. coli catabolite activator protein
    498..590     -  CDS            lacI (fragment): lac repressor; lacI; The lac repressor binds to the lac operator to inhibit transcription in E. coli. This inhibition can be relieved by adding lactose or isopropyl-β-D-thiogalactopyranoside (IPTG).
    773..1361    -  rep_origin     ori: high-copy-number ColE1/pMB1/pBR322/pUC origin of replication
   1532..2392    -  CDS            AmpR: β-lactamase; bla; confers resistance to ampicillin, carbenicillin, and related antibiotics
   2393..2497    -  promoter       AmpR promoter: bla
   2592..2627    +  CDS            rop (fragment): Rop protein, which maintains plasmids at low copy number; rop
   2729..2828    +  misc_feature   bom (fragment): basis of mobility region from pBR322
   2834..2991    -  CDS            lacZα (fragment): LacZα fragment of β-galactosidase; lacZ fragment
   2988..3014    +  misc_feature   MCS (fragment): pUC18/19 multiple cloning site
>Addgene plasmid #91604 | pPN175 | addgene full sequence | sequence record 180182 | Addgene NGS Result
GAGGGCCTATTTCCCATGATTCCTTCATATTTGCATATACGATACAAGGCTGTTAGAGAGATAATTGGAA
TTAATTTGACTGTAAACACAAAGATATTAGTACAAAATACGTGACGTAGAAAGTAATAATTTCTTGGGTA
GTTTGCAGTTTTAAAATTATGTTTTAAAATGGACTATCATATGCTTACCGTAACTTGAAAGTATTTCGAT
TTCTTGGCTTTATATATCTTGTGGAAAGGACGAAACACCGGCCAAACATAAGTGACCAACGTTTTAGAGC
TAGAAATAGCAAGTTAAAATAAGGCTAGTCCGTTATCAACTTGAAAAAGTGGCACCGAGTCGGTGCTTTT
TTAAGCTTGGCGTAATCATGGTCATAGCTGTTTCCTGTGTGAAATTGTTATCCGCTCACAATTCCACACA
ACATACGAGCCGGAAGCATAAAGTGTAAAGCCTGGGGTGCCTAATGAGTGAGCTAACTCACATTAATTGC
GTTGCGCTCACTGCCCGCTTTCCAGTCGGGAAACCTGTCGTGCCAGCTGCATTAATGAATCGGCCAACGC
GCGGGGAGAGGCGGTTTGCGTATTGGGCGCTCTTCCGCTTCCTCGCTCACTGACTCGCTGCGCTCGGTCG
TTCGGCTGCGGCGAGCGGTATCAGCTCACTCAAAGGCGGTAATACGGTTATCCACAGAATCAGGGGATAA
CGCAGGAAAGAACATGTGAGCAAAAGGCCAGCAAAAGGCCAGGAACCGTAAAAAGGCCGCGTTGCTGGCG
TTTTTCCATAGGCTCCGCCCCCCTGACGAGCATCACAAAAATCGACGCTCAAGTCAGAGGTGGCGAAACC
CGACAGGACTATAAAGATACCAGGCGTTTCCCCCTGGAAGCTCCCTCGTGCGCTCTCCTGTTCCGACCCT
GCCGCTTACCGGATACCTGTCCGCCTTTCTCCCTTCGGGAAGCGTGGCGCTTTCTCATAGCTCACGCTGT
AGGTATCTCAGTTCGGTGTAGGTCGTTCGCTCCAAGCTGGGCTGTGTGCACGAACCCCCCGTTCAGCCCG
ACCGCTGCGCCTTATCCGGTAACTATCGTCTTGAGTCCAACCCGGTAAGACACGACTTATCGCCACTGGC
AGCAGCCACTGGTAACAGGATTAGCAGAGCGAGGTATGTAGGCGGTGCTACAGAGTTCTTGAAGTGGTGG
CCTAACTACGGCTACACTAGAAGAACAGTATTTGGTATCTGCGCTCTGCTGAAGCCAGTTACCTTCGGAA
AAAGAGTTGGTAGCTCTTGATCCGGCAAACAAACCACCGCTGGTAGCGGTGGTTTTTTTGTTTGCAAGCA
GCAGATTACGCGCAGAAAAAAAGGATCTCAAGAAGATCCTTTGATCTTTTCTACGGGGTCTGACGCTCAG
TGGAACGAAAACTCACGTTAAGGGATTTTGGTCATGAGATTATCAAAAAGGATCTTCACCTAGATCCTTT
TAAATTAAAAATGAAGTTTTAAATCAATCTAAAGTATATATGAGTAAACTTGGTCTGACAGTTACCAATG
CTTAATCAGTGAGGCACCTATCTCAGCGATCTGTCTATTTCGTTCATCCATAGTTGCCTGACTCCCCGTC
GTGTAGATAACTACGATACGGGAGGGCTTACCATCTGGCCCCAGTGCTGCAATGATACCGCGAGACCCAC
GCTCACCGGCTCCAGATTTATCAGCAATAAACCAGCCAGCCGGAAGGGCCGAGCGCAGAAGTGGTCCTGC
AACTTTATCCGCCTCCATCCAGTCTATTAATTGTTGCCGGGAAGCTAGAGTAAGTAGTTCGCCAGTTAAT
AGTTTGCGCAACGTTGTTGCCATTGCTACAGGCATCGTGGTGTCACGCTCGTCGTTTGGTATGGCTTCAT
TCAGCTCCGGTTCCCAACGATCAAGGCGAGTTACATGATCCCCCATGTTGTGCAAAAAAGCGGTTAGCTC
CTTCGGTCCTCCGATCGTTGTCAGAAGTAAGTTGGCCGCAGTGTTATCACTCATGGTTATGGCAGCACTG
CATAATTCTCTTACTGTCATGCCATCCGTAAGATGCTTTTCTGTGACTGGTGAGTACTCAACCAAGTCAT
TCTGAGAATAGTGTATGCGGCGACCGAGTTGCTCTTGCCCGGCGTCAATACGGGATAATACCGCGCCACA
TAGCAGAACTTTAAAAGTGCTCATCATTGGAAAACGTTCTTCGGGGCGAAAACTCTCAAGGATCTTACCG
CTGTTGAGATCCAGTTCGATGTAACCCACTCGTGCACCCAACTGATCTTCAGCATCTTTTACTTTCACCA
GCGTTTCTGGGTGAGCAAAAACAGGAAGGCAAAATGCCGCAAAAAAGGGAATAAGGGCGACACGGAAATG
TTGAATACTCATACTCTTCCTTTTTCAATATTATTGAAGCATTTATCAGGGTTATTGTCTCATGAGCGGA
TACATATTTGAATGTATTTAGAAAAATAAACAAATAGGGGTTCCGCGCACATTTCCCCGAAAAGTGCCAC
CTGACGTCTAAGAAACCATTATTATCATGACATTAACCTATAAAAATAGGCGTATCACGAGGCCCTTTCG
TCTCGCGCGTTTCGGTGATGACGGTGAAAACCTCTGACACATGCAGCTCCCGGAGACGGTCACAGCTTGT
CTGTAAGCGGATGCCGGGAGCAGACAAGCCCGTCAGGGCGCGTCAGCGGGTGTTGGCGGGTGTCGGGGCT
GGCTTAACTATGCGGCATCAGAGCAGATTGTACTGAGAGTGCACCATATGCGGTGTGAAATACCGCACAG
ATGCGTAAGGAGAAAATACCGCATCAGGCGCCATTCGCCATTCAGGCTGCGCAACTGTTGGGAAGGGCGA
TCGGTGCGGGCCTCTTCGCTATTACGCCAGCTGGCGAAAGGGGGATGTGCTGCAAGGCGATTAAGTTGGG
TAACGCCAGGGTTTTCCCAGTCACGACGTTGTAAAACGACGGCCAGTGAATTCGAGCTCGGTACCCGGGG
ATCCGTTAATTAA
